>Addgene plasmid #232095 | pCas9-EcRT-Z3-Hyg | addgene full sequence | sequence record 462040 | Addgene NGS Result
CTCGTATGTTGTGTGGAATTGTGAGCGGATAACAATTTCACACAGGAAACAGCTATGACCATGATTACGC
CAAGCTCGAAATTAACCCTCACTAAAGGGAACAAAAGCTGCTAGAGCGGCCGCCAGCTGAAGCTTCGTAC
GCTGCAGGTCGACGGATCCCCGGGTTAATTAAGGCGCGCCAGATCTGTTTAGCTTGCCTCGTCCCCGCCG
GGTCACCCGGCCAGCGACATGGAGGCCCAGAATACCCTCCTTGACAGTCTTGACGTGCGCAGCTCAGGGG
CATGATGTGACTGTCGCCCGTACATTTAGCCCATACATCCCCATGTATAATCATTTGCATCCATACATTT
TGATGGCCGCACGGCGCGAAGCAAAAATTACGGCTCCTCGCTGCGGACCTGCGAGCAGGGAAACGCTCCC
CTCACAGACGCGTTGAATTGTCCCCACGCCGCGCCCCTGTAGAGAAATATAAAAGGTTAGGATTTGCCAC
TGAGGTTCTTCTTTCATATACTTCCTTTTAAAATCTTGCTAGGATACAGTTCTCACATCACATCCGAACA
TAAACAACCATGGGTAAAAAGCCTGAACTCACCGCGACGTCTGTCGAGAAGTTTCTGATCGAAAAGTTCG
ACAGCGTCTCCGACCTGATGCAGCTCTCGGAGGGCGAAGAATCTCGTGCTTTCAGCTTCGATGTAGGAGG
GCGTGGATATGTCCTGCGGGTAAATAGCTGCGCCGATGGTTTCTACAAAGATCGTTATGTTTATCGGCAC
TTTGCATCGGCCGCGCTCCCGATTCCGGAAGTGCTTGACATTGGGGAATTCAGCGAGAGCCTGACCTATT
GCATCTCCCGCCGTGCACAGGGTGTCACGTTGCAAGACCTGCCTGAAACCGAACTGCCCGCTGTTCTGCA
GCCGGTCGCGGAGGCCATGGATGCGATCGCTGCGGCCGATCTTAGCCAGACGAGCGGGTTCGGCCCATTC
GGACCGCAAGGAATCGGTCAATACACTACATGGCGTGATTTCATATGCGCGATTGCTGATCCCCATGTGT
ATCACTGGCAAACTGTGATGGACGACACCGTCAGTGCGTCCGTCGCGCAGGCTCTCGATGAGCTGATGCT
TTGGGCCGAGGACTGCCCCGAAGTCCGGCACCTCGTGCACGCGGATTTCGGCTCCAACAATGTCCTGACG
GACAATGGCCGCATAACAGCGGTCATTGACTGGAGCGAGGCGATGTTCGGGGATTCCCAATACGAGGTCG
CCAACATCTTCTTCTGGAGGCCGTGGTTGGCTTGTATGGAGCAGCAGACGCGCTACTTCGAGCGGAGGCA
TCCGGAGCTTGCAGGATCGCCGCGGCTCCGGGCGTATATGCTCCGCATTGGTCTTGACCAACTCTATCAG
AGCTTGGTTGACGGCAATTTCGATGATGCAGCTTGGGCGCAGGGTCGATGCGACGCAATCGTCCGATCCG
GAGCCGGGACTGTCGGGCGTACACAAATCGCCCGCAGAAGCGCGGCCGTCTGGACCGATGGCTGTGTAGA
AGTACTCGCCGATAGTGGAAACCGACGCCCCAGCACTCGTCCGAGGGCAAAGGAATAATCAGTACTGACA
ATAAAAAGATTCTTGTTTTCAAGAACTTGTCATTTGTATAGTTTTTTTATATTGTAGTTGTTCTATTTTA
ATCAAATGTTAGCGTGATTTATATTTTTTTTCGCCTCGACATCATCTGCCCAGATGCGAAGTTAAGTGCG
CAGAAAGTAATATCATGCGTCAATCGTATGTGAATGCTGGTCGCTATACTGCTGTCGATTCGATACTAAC
GCCGCCATCCAGTGTCGAAAACGAGCTCGAATTCATCGATGATATCAGATCCACTAGTGGCCTATGCGGC
CGCCACCGCGGTGGAGCTCCAATTCGCCCTATAGTGAGTCGTATTACAATTCACTGGCCGTCGTTTTACA
ACGTCGTGACTGGGAAAACCCTGGCGTTACCCAACTTAATCGCCTTGCAGCACATCCCCCTTTCGCCAGC
TGGCGTAATAGCGAAGAGGCCCGCACCGATCGCCCTTCCCAACAGTTGCGCAGCCTGAATGGCGAATGG
[124 nt withheld, positions 2100-2223]
C
[91 nt withheld, positions 2225-2315]
A
[49 nt withheld, positions 2317-2365]
CCTTTGACGTTGGAGTCCACGTTCTTT
[37 nt withheld, positions 2393-2429]
ACCCTATCTCGGTCTATTCTTTTGATTTATAAGGGATTTTGCCGATTTCGGCCTATTGGTTAAAAAATGA
GCTGATTTAACAAAAATTTAACGCGAATTTTAACAAAATATTAACGCTTACAATTTCCTGATGCGGTATT
TTCTCCTTACGCATCTGTGCGGTATTTCACACCGCATAGGGTAATAACTGATATAATTAAATTGAAGCTC
TAATTTGTGAGTTTAGTATACATGCATGCGTCGATCTCCCCTCAAGTGGCAAACTGCGACTGATATGAAA
GTAAAGTATCGGACCTTCTATTACGGAATGTATACAAACGCTACAGGATACAGTGATATTAAATAGAAAA
CAAGTCTACAATTAAATGGCAGAAAGAAGAACCAGCTTACTACTAACCACCATACTCATCAATACCCAGA
GCATCGGTGAACATCTGCTCAAATTCGAAGTCAGCCATATCCAGCGCACCGTAAGGTGCTGAATCATGTG
GAGTGAAGCCAGGCCCTGGAGAGTCCCCGTCACCCAACATATCTAAATCAAAATCGTCTAAAGCGTCAGC
GTGGGCCATGGCAACGTCTTCACCGTCCAAATGCAGTTCGCTAGATGTAGACCCTGCTGTCGCTAGGTGG
GATTGGTCGGTTTCTTCAACGGAGGCTCCGCCTCTAGAAGTTGGTGCATGCAACCTGTGAGCGTCCAGCA
TTTCTAGTAATAAATCATACAGAGGAACGACGTTTTTACACTTCATAGAATACAGGTGCTCCATACCCTT
GTTAGACATATGTCTAATGTGTGACAAAATTAGTAGTAACTGAGCTAGCCTCTGATGCTGTTGCTGCAGA
GTCAATCCTGCTTTCGCCATAAGGTGAATCAATGTATCAGTGATCTTGTCCAACACTCTATGTATATGGT
CTTTCTCTTCCAGGCTTTTCAGAGTTGAGCTTAAAAATGTATAGACACCGCTATTTAACAAAATAATTGA
TTTCAGGCAAACGAATTCTTCTCCTTGCAAATTCATCATTCTGAACCTGGAGCTAGTGGCAAGAAGCATA
TCAAAAATCTCAACCATACCTTCTACGCATTTACCTTGGTTCCTGTCCAATAATAAATTAGGTGCAAATA
ATAATTTTACAGGGTGCTCCATACTTCTCCACACTAATCCGATCATCAATATTTCTAACCACGCGCATTC
AAGAAGATGTACCTGGTCATGTAATGTCAAGTCAACAAAGCCGGGAACTCTTTTGGCCCAATTAATCATA
TGAACTAATTCCCTGTCTGCTAGATTTGTCAAAAGACCCATCATGGAAGCCTCGGAAAAAGGACGAGTTG
GGTCGTATTCACTGTACAATATAGGTGGTTCAGCATCAAGTAGTGCGGAAACCATTTGATCAGCGGTCAA
AGACAGTGCAAGAGAATTCTTCTTAGATCTTTTGATCATTAATGGGCTTGGCCACAAGTTGGCTGCCCTC
ATGTCTCCAGCGCTTGGATCTTCTAGGGTTGAGGCTGCTGCCGGAGTGCCCCCACCTCCTGTATGGATCT
TTGTATGTCTCTTTCTTTCATCAGATCTGGCGAACTTTCTTCCACAAATGTCACACGCGAACGGCTTCTC
GCCGGTGTGGGTTCTAATGTGCGTAGTCAAATGGTCACTTCTGCTGAAGTTTCTCATACAGATTCTACAT
TGGAAAGGCTTTTGGCCGGTGTGAATACGAATATGCCTAGTCAGCTCGTCAGATCTGCTGAATCTCCTAT
CACAACTTTCTACAGGGCAAGCGTAGGGTCTCGTTCCCATTGTTAATTCAGTAAATTTTCGATCTTGGGA
AGAAAAAAGCAGTAAGCGTGAAAAATCTAAAAGCTGATGTAGTAGAAGATCCTATTCTTTAACAAAGATT
GACCTTTTCTTTTTCTTCTTGGTTTGAGTAGAAAGGGGAAGGAAGAATACAAGAGAGAGGAAAAAAAGGA
AGATAAAAAGAGAGCGTGATATAAATGAATATATATTAAACAAGAGAGATTGGGAAGGAAAGGATCAAAC
AAACCCAAAAATATTTCAAAAAGGAGAGAGAGAGGCGAGTTTGGTTTCAAAACGGTTTATTTATTTATGC
AAGAGGACGTGGAAGAAAAAGAAGAAGGAAGAAAAAAATTTGAAAGAAAAAAACGCGTGGCGGGTAAAGA
AGAAAATGGAAAATAGAGGCCGGGTGACAGAGAAATATTGAGGGTTAATTGGAAAATATGTTAGGGTGAG
GCATATGTTTTTAAAGGGATGCATGCGAATTGCATATCTTTCCATAGATTTTCAATTTTTGATGTCTCCA
TGGTGGTACAGAGAACTTGTAAACAATTCGGTCCCTACATGTGAGGAAATTCGCTGTGACACTTTTATCA
CTGAACTCCAAATTTAAAAAATAGCATAAAATTCGTTATACAGCAAATCTATGTGTTGCAATTAAGAACT
AAAAGATATAGAGTGCATATTTTCAAGAAGGATAGTAAGCTGGCAAATCAAGTCTTAGCCTTGTTCAATG
GGTTCTTACCGTACTTCTTTTCCAACTTAGAGATGTAGGTAATCAATCTTCTGTGGGACTTAGAATCAAC
GGACAAGATGAAAGACAACCAACCTCTAACATGTTCGATTTCGGAGGATTTACCGCAGAAAATATGGTGG
ATCTTGGCTCTGATTTCTTTGTACTTTTCTCTACCAATACCAACCTTTTCTTGGGAGATAACCAAACCGG
TAACTTTTCTTTGGGATCTTGGACCAGAAATACAGGTCTTTTTGGAGTTGATGACCAAACCTTCTGATGG
AATAATGGAGAACAAGAAGTCTCTGGCCTTAACAACTTTCTTCATAGATTGAGCAGACAAGGTCAAGTCA
TCAGCGTATCTAGTGTATATCAAACCTCTAGAACCAGCATAACCTTGAATTCTGTAGTCCAACTTGGAGC
AAATCAAGTTAGCCAATTTTGGAGAAGATGGAGCACCTTGTGGCAACAAGTTCTTGTAGCAGCAAATCTT
GGTCAAAACAGAGGAGATCAATCTGTTGTAACCCAAAGAATGGAAAACACCGAAAACCTTGTTAGCAGTC
AAAGATGGGAAGAAATCTTCCAAGTCGATGTTCAAAATGAAGTTGGCACCAATATGTGGAGTGGCATTGT
TCAAGATGGATTGGTGCTTTTCAAAACCGATAGAAAATGGGGAGGAGGATAACTTGTCCAAGATGTTTCT
CAAAACCCAACCTTGTAAAGCCTTCAATTCTCTGGATGGTTGGTAGATAGTTCTCATTCTCTTTTCTGGA
CCCTTCTTTTCAACAGTGTAGATTCTGTATCTGAAATCGGCGGTGTAGATCAATAATCTCAAGGTTTCAA
CAGAAATTCTGGTAGCCTTAGACATATCGTGCAAGTTGTTCATGACTGGCAAACCCAAATTTCTCAATCT
GAAGGTGTTCAAGTATTCAGCGGACTTGACCTTTCTTTTCTTCTTTGGTGGCATTTATATTGAATTTATA
TTGAATTTTCAAAAATTCTTACTTTTTTTTTGGATGGACGCAAAGAAGTTTAATAATCATATTACATGGC
ATTACCACCATATACATATCCATATACATATCCATATCTAATCTTACTTATATGTTGTGGAAATGTAAAG
AGCCCCATTATCTTAGCCTAAAAAAACCTTCTCTTTGGAACTTTCAGTAATACGCTTAACTGCTCATTGC
TATATTGAAGTGCGGCCGCGTGGGCGTGCGTGGGCGGGCGTGGGCGTGCGTGGGCGGGCGTGGGCGTGCG
TGGGCGTCTAGACCGTGCGTCCTCGTCTTCACCGGTCGCGTTCCTGAAACGCAGATGTGCCTCGCGCCGC
ACTGCTCCGAACAATAAAGATTCTACAATACTAGCTTTTATGGTTATGAAGAGGAAAAATTGGCAGTAAC
CTGGCCCCACAAACCTTCAAATTAACGAATCAAATTAACAACCATAGGATGATAATGCGATTAGTTTTTT
AGCCTTATTTCTGGGGTAATTAATCAGCGAAGCGATGATTTTTGATCTATTAACAGATATATAAATGGAA
AAGCTGCATAACCACTTTAACTAATACTTTCAACATTTTCAGTTTGTATTACTTCTTATTCAAATGTCAT
AAAAGTATCAACAAAAAATTGTTAATATACCTCTATACTTTAACGTCAAGGAGAAAAAACTATAAACTAG
TGGATCCCCCGGGAAAAAAATGGACAAGAAGTACTCCATTGGGCTCGATATCGGCACAAACAGCGTCGGT
TGGGCCGTCATTACGGACGAGTACAAGGTGCCGAGCAAAAAATTCAAAGTTCTGGGCAATACCGATCGCC
ACAGCATAAAGAAGAACCTCATTGGCGCCCTCCTGTTCGACTCCGGGGAGACGGCCGAAGCCACGCGGCT
CAAAAGAACAGCACGGCGCAGATATACCCGCAGAAAGAATCGGATCTGCTACCTGCAGGAGATCTTTAGT
AATGAGATGGCTAAGGTGGATGACTCTTTCTTCCATAGGCTGGAGGAGTCCTTTTTGGTGGAGGAGGATA
AAAAGCACGAGCGCCACCCAATCTTTGGCAATATCGTGGACGAGGTGGCGTACCATGAAAAGTACCCAAC
CATATATCATCTGAGGAAGAAGCTTGTAGACAGTACTGATAAGGCTGACTTGCGGTTGATCTATCTCGCG
CTGGCGCATATGATCAAATTTCGGGGACACTTCCTCATCGAGGGGGACCTGAACCCAGACAACAGCGATG
TCGACAAACTCTTTATCCAACTGGTTCAGACTTACAATCAGCTTTTCGAAGAGAACCCGATCAACGCATC
CGGAGTTGACGCCAAAGCAATCCTGAGCGCTAGGCTGTCCAAATCCCGGCGGCTCGAAAACCTCATCGCA
CAGCTCCCTGGGGAGAAGAAGAACGGCCTGTTTGGTAATCTTATCGCCCTGTCACTCGGGCTGACCCCCA
ACTTTAAATCTAACTTCGACCTGGCCGAAGATGCCAAGCTTCAACTGAGCAAAGACACCTACGATGATGA
TCTCGACAATCTGCTGGCCCAGATCGGCGACCAGTACGCAGACCTTTTTTTGGCGGCAAAGAACCTGTCA
GACGCCATTCTGCTGAGTGATATTCTGCGAGTGAACACGGAGATCACCAAAGCTCCGCTGAGCGCTAGTA
TGATCAAGCGCTATGATGAGCACCACCAAGACTTGACTTTGCTGAAGGCCCTTGTCAGACAGCAACTGCC
TGAGAAGTACAAGGAAATTTTCTTCGATCAGTCTAAAAATGGCTACGCCGGATACATTGACGGCGGAGCA
AGCCAGGAGGAATTTTACAAATTTATTAAGCCCATCTTGGAAAAAATGGACGGCACCGAGGAGCTGCTGG
TAAAGCTTAACAGAGAAGATCTGTTGCGCAAACAGCGCACTTTCGACAATGGAAGCATCCCCCACCAGAT
TCACCTGGGCGAACTGCACGCTATCCTCAGGCGGCAAGAGGATTTCTACCCCTTTTTGAAAGATAACAGG
GAAAAGATTGAGAAAATCCTCACATTTCGGATACCCTACTATGTAGGCCCCCTCGCCCGGGGAAATTCCA
GATTCGCGTGGATGACTCGCAAATCAGAAGAGACCATCACTCCCTGGAACTTCGAGGAAGTCGTGGATAA
GGGGGCCTCTGCCCAGTCCTTCATCGAAAGGATGACTAACTTTGATAAAAATCTGCCTAACGAAAAGGTG
CTTCCTAAACACTCTCTGCTGTACGAGTACTTCACAGTTTATAACGAGCTCACCAAGGTCAAATACGTCA
CAGAAGGGATGAGAAAGCCAGCATTCCTGTCTGGAGAGCAGAAGAAAGCTATCGTGGACCTCCTCTTCAA
GACGAACCGGAAAGTTACCGTGAAACAGCTCAAAGAAGACTATTTCAAAAAGATTGAATGTTTCGACTCT
GTTGAAATCAGCGGAGTGGAGGATCGCTTCAACGCATCCCTGGGAACGTATCACGATCTCCTGAAAATCA
TTAAAGACAAGGACTTCCTGGACAATGAGGAGAACGAGGACATTCTTGAGGACATTGTCCTCACCCTTAC
GTTGTTTGAAGATAGGGAGATGATTGAAGAACGCTTGAAAACTTACGCTCATCTCTTCGACGACAAAGTC
ATGAAACAGCTCAAGAGGCGCCGATATACAGGATGGGGGCGGCTGTCAAGAAAACTGATCAATGGGATCC
GAGACAAGCAGAGTGGAAAGACAATCCTGGATTTTCTTAAGTCCGATGGATTTGCCAACCGGAACTTCAT
GCAGTTGATCCATGATGACTCTCTCACCTTTAAGGAGGACATCCAGAAAGCACAAGTTTCTGGCCAGGGG
GACAGTCTTCACGAGCACATCGCTAATCTTGCAGGTAGCCCAGCTATCAAAAAGGGAATACTGCAGACCG
TTAAGGTCGTGGATGAACTCGTCAAAGTAATGGGAAGGCATAAGCCCGAGAATATCGTTATCGAGATGGC
CCGAGAGAACCAAACTACCCAGAAGGGACAGAAGAACAGTAGGGAAAGGATGAAGAGGATTGAAGAGGGT
ATAAAAGAACTGGGGTCCCAAATCCTTAAGGAACACCCAGTTGAAAACACCCAGCTTCAGAATGAGAAGC
TCTACCTGTACTACCTGCAGAACGGCAGGGACATGTACGTGGATCAGGAACTGGACATCAATCGGCTCTC
CGACTACGACGTGGATCATATCGTGCCCCAGTCTTTTCTCAAAGATGATTCTATTGATAATAAAGTGTTG
ACAAGATCCGATAAAAATAGAGGGAAGAGTGATAACGTCCCCTCAGAAGAAGTTGTCAAGAAAATGAAAA
ATTATTGGCGGCAGCTGCTGAACGCCAAACTGATCACACAACGGAAGTTCGATAATCTGACTAAGGCTGA
ACGAGGTGGCCTGTCTGAGTTGGATAAAGCCGGCTTCATCAAAAGGCAGCTTGTTGAGACACGCCAGATC
ACCAAGCACGTGGCCCAAATTCTCGATTCACGCATGAACACCAAGTACGATGAAAATGACAAACTGATTC
GAGAGGTGAAAGTTATTACTCTGAAGTCTAAGCTGGTCTCAGATTTCAGAAAGGACTTTCAGTTTTATAA
GGTGAGAGAGATCAACAATTACCACCATGCGCATGATGCCTACCTGAATGCAGTGGTAGGCACTGCACTT
ATCAAAAAATATCCCAAGCTTGAATCTGAATTTGTTTACGGAGACTATAAAGTGTACGATGTTAGGAAAA
TGATCGCAAAGTCTGAGCAGGAAATAGGCAAGGCCACCGCTAAGTACTTCTTTTACAGCAATATTATGAA
TTTTTTCAAGACCGAGATTACACTGGCCAATGGAGAGATTCGGAAGCGACCACTTATCGAAACAAACGGA
GAAACAGGAGAAATCGTGTGGGACAAGGGTAGGGATTTCGCGACAGTCCGGAAGGTCCTGTCCATGCCGC
AGGTGAACATCGTTAAAAAGACCGAAGTACAGACCGGAGGCTTCTCCAAGGAAAGTATCCTCCCGAAAAG
GAACAGCGACAAGCTGATCGCACGCAAAAAAGATTGGGACCCCAAGAAATACGGCGGATTCGATTCTCCT
ACAGTCGCTTACAGTGTACTGGTTGTGGCCAAAGTGGAGAAAGGGAAGTCTAAAAAACTCAAAAGCGTCA
AGGAACTGCTGGGCATCACAATCATGGAGCGATCAAGCTTCGAAAAAAACCCCATCGACTTTCTCGAGGC
GAAAGGATATAAAGAGGTCAAAAAAGACCTCATCATTAAGCTTCCCAAGTACTCTCTCTTTGAGCTTGAA
AACGGCCGGAAACGAATGCTCGCTAGTGCGGGCGAGCTGCAGAAAGGTAACGAGCTGGCACTGCCCTCTA
AATACGTTAATTTCTTGTATCTGGCCAGCCACTATGAAAAGCTCAAAGGGTCTCCCGAAGATAATGAGCA
GAAGCAGCTGTTCGTGGAACAACACAAACACTACCTTGATGAGATCATCGAGCAAATAAGCGAATTCTCC
AAAAGAGTGATCCTCGCCGACGCTAACCTCGATAAGGTGCTTTCTGCTTACAATAAGCACAGGGATAAGC
CCATCAGGGAGCAGGCAGAAAACATTATCCACTTGTTTACTCTGACCAACTTGGGCGCGCCTGCAGCCTT
CAAGTACTTCGACACCACCATAGACAGAAAGCGGTACACCTCTACAAAGGAGGTCCTGGACGCCACACTG
ATTCATCAGTCAATTACGGGGCTCTATGAAACAAGAATCGACCTCTCTCAGCTCGGTGGAGACAGCAGGG
CTGACCCCAAGAAGAAGAGGAAGGTGTGATCTCTTCTCGAGTCATGTAATTAGTTATGTCACGCTTACAT
TCACGCCCTCCCCCCACATCCGCTCTAACCGAAAAGGAAGGAGTTAGACAACCTGAAGTCTAGGTCCCTA
TTTATTTTTTTATAGTTATGTTAGTATTAAGAACGTTATTTATATTTCAAATTTTTCTTTTTTTTCTGTA
CAGACGCGTGTACGCATGTAACATTATACTGAAAACCTTGCTTGAGAAGGTTTTGGGACGCTCGAAGGCT
TTAATTTCATCCGGGAGCTGCATGTGTCAGAGGTTTTCACCGTCATCACCGAAACGCGCGAGACGAAAGG
GCCTCGTGATACGCCTATTTTTATAGGTTAATGTCATGATAATAATGGTTTCTTAGACGGATCGCTTGCC
TGTAACTTACACGCGCCTCGTATCTTTTAATGATGGAATAATTTGGGAATTTACTCTGTGTTTATTTATT
TTTATGTTTTGTATTTGGATTTTAGAAAGTAAATAAAGAAGGTAGAAGAGTTACGGAATGAAGAAAAAAA
AATAAACAAAGGTTTAAAAAATTTCAACAAAAAGCGTACTTTACATATATATTTATTAGACAAGAAAAGC
AGATTAAATAGATATACATTCGATTAACGATAAGTAAAATGTAAAATCACAGGATTTTCGTGTGTGGTCT
TCTACACAGACAAGATGAAACAATTCGGCATTAATACCTGAGAGCAGGAAGAGCAAGATAAAAGGTAGTA
TTTGTTGGCGATCCCCCTAGAGTCTTTTACATCTTCGGAAAACAAAAACTATTTTTTCTTTAATTTCTTT
TTTTACTTTCTATTTTTAATTTATATATTTATATTAAAAAATTTAAATTATAATTATTTTTATAGCACGT
GATGAAAAGGACCCAGGTGGCACTTTTCGGGGAAATGTGCGCGGAACCCCTATTTGTTTATTTTTCTAAA
TACATTCAAATATGTATCCGCTCATGAGACAATAACCCTGATAAATGCTTCAATAATATTGAAAAAGGAA
GAGTATGAGTATTCAACATTTCCGTGTCGCCCTTATTCCCTTTTTTGCGGCATTTTGCCTTCCTGTTTTT
GCTCACCCAGAAACGCTGGTGAAAGTAAAAGATGCTGAAGATCAGTTGGGTGCACGAGTGGGTTACATCG
AACTGGATCTCAACAGCGGTAAGATCCTTGAGAGTTTTCGCCCCGAAGAACGTTTTCCAATGATGAGCAC
TTTTAAAGTTCTGCTATGTGGCGCGGTATTATCCCGTATTGACGCCGGGCAAGAGCAACTCGGTCGCCGC
ATACACTATTCTCAGAATGACTTGGTTGAGTACTCACCAGTCACAGAAAAGCATCTTACGGATGGCATGA
CAGTAAGAGAATTATGCAGTGCTGCCATAACCATGAGTGATAACACTGCGGCCAACTTACTTCTGACAAC
GATCGGAGGACCGAAGGAGCTAACCGCTTTTTTGCACAACATGGGGGATCATGTAACTCGCCTTGATCGT
TGGGAACCGGAGCTGAATGAAGCCATACCAAACGACGAGCGTGACACCACGATGCCTGTAGCAATGGCAA
CAACGTTGCGCAAACTATTAACTGGCGAACTACTTACTCTAGCTTCCCGGCAACAATTAATAGACTGGAT
GGAGGCGGATAAAGTTGCAGGACCACTTCTGCGCTCGGCCCTTCCGGCTGGCTGGTTTATTGCTGATAAA
TCTGGAGCCGGTGAGCGTGGGTCTCGCGGTATCATTGCAGCACTGGGGCCAGATGGTAAGCCCTCCCGTA
TCGTAGTTATCTACACGACGGGGAGTCAGGCAACTATGGATGAACGAAATAGACAGATCGCTGAGATAGG
TGCCTCACTGATTAAGCATTGGTAACTGTCAGACCAAGTTTACTCATATATACTTTAGATTGATTTAAAA
CTTCATTTTTAATTTAAAAGGATCTAGGTGAAGATCCTTTTTGATAATCTCATGACCAAAATCCCTTAAC
GTGAGTTTTCGTTCCACTGAGCGTCAGACCCCGTAGAAAAGATCAAAGGATCTTCTTGAGATCCTTTTTT
TCTGCGCGTAATCTGCTGCTTGCAAACAAAAAAACCACCGCTACCAGCGGTGGTTTGTTTGCCGGATCAA
GAGCTACCAACTCTTTTTCCGAAGGTAACTGGCTTCAGCAGAGCGCAGATACCAAATACTGTTCTTCTAG
TGTAGCCGTAGTTAGGCCACCACTTCAAGAACTCTGTAGCACCGCCTACATACCTCGCTCTGCTAATCCT
GTTACCAGTGGCTGCTGCCAGTGGCGATAAGTCGTGTCTTACCGGGTTGGACTCAAGACGATAGTTACCG
GATAAGGCGCAGCGGTCGGGCTGAACGGGGGGTTCGTGCACACAGCCCAGCTTGGAGCGAACGACCTACA
CCGAACTGAGATACCTACAGCGTGAGCTATGAGAAAGCGCCACGCTTCCCGAAGGGAGAAAGGCGGACAG
GTATCCGGTAAGCGGCAGGGTCGGAACAGGAGAGCGCACGAGGGAGCTTCCAGGGGGAAACGCCTGGTAT
CTTTATAGTCCTGTCGGGTTTCGCCACCTCTGACTTGAGCGTCGATTTTTGTGATGCTCGTCAGGGGGGC
GGAGCCTATGGAAAAACGCCAGCAACGCGGCCTTTTTACGGTTCCTGGCCTTTTGCTGGCCTTTTGCTCA
CATGTTCTTTCCTGCGTTATCCCCTGATTCTGTGGATAACCGTATTACCGCCTTTGAGTGAGCTGATACC
GCTCGCCGCAGCCGAACGACCGAGCGCAGCGAGTCAGTGAGCGAGGAAGCGGAAGAGCGCCCAATACGCA
AACCGCCTCTCCCCGCGCGTTGGCCGATTCATTAATGCAGCTGGCACGACAGGTTTCCCGACTGGAAAGC
GGGCAGTGAGCGCAACGCAATTAATGTGAGTTAGCTCACTCATTAGGCACCCCAGGCTTTACACTTTATG
CTTCCGG
Features (pLannotate 1.2.2; 26 found; start..end, strand, type, name):
     15..37      +  protein_bind   lac operator (fragment): The lac repressor binds to the lac operator to inhibit transcription in E. coli. This inhibition can be relieved by adding lactose or isopropyl-β-D-thiogalactopyranoside (IPTG). lac repressor encoded by lacI
     80..98      +  promoter       T3 promoter: promoter for bacteriophage T3 RNA polymerase
    226..1801    +  gene           hphMX6: yeast selectable marker conferring hygromycin resistance
   1604..1801    +  terminator     TEF terminator: Ashbya gossypii TEF terminator
   1886..1909    -  misc_feature   MCS (fragment): pBluescript multiple cloning site
   1918..1936    -  promoter       T7 promoter: promoter for bacteriophage T7 RNA polymerase
   1939..2096    +  CDS            lacZα (fragment): LacZα fragment of β-galactosidase; lacZ fragment
   2100..2528    +  rep_origin     f1 ori (sequence partly withheld): f1 bacteriophage origin of replication; arrow indicates direction of (+) strand synthesis
   2556..2607    -  misc_feature   bom (fragment): basis of mobility region from pBR322
   2825..3055    -  CDS            VP16_HHV11 (fragment): Experimental evidence at protein level: Swiss-Prot protein existence level 1. May play a role in the aggregation of tegument proteins around nucleocapsids during virus morphogenesis. From Human herpesvirus 1 (strain 17) (HHV-1) (Human herpes simplex virus 1).
   3029..3913    -  CDS            ESR1 (fragment): ESR1_HUMAN - Also known as ESR, NR3A1. Experimental evidence at protein level: Swiss-Prot protein existence level 1. [Isoform 3]: Involved in activation of NOS3 and endothelial nitric oxide production (PubMed:21937726). Isoforms lacking one or several functional domains are thought to modulate transcriptional activity by competitive ligand or DNA binding and/or heterodimerization with the full-length receptor (PubMed:10970861). Binds to ERE and inhibits isoform 1 (PubMed:10970861). From Homo sapiens (Human).
   4094..4183    -  CDS            EGR1 (fragment): EGR1_SERCA - Also known as ZENK From Serinus canaria (Island canary) (Fringilla canaria).
   4930..5886    -  CDS            RT86_ECOLX: Protein predicted: Swiss-Prot protein existence level 4. Participates in the synthesis of a msDNA (a branched RNA linked by a 2',5'-phosphodiester linkage to a single-stranded DNA) of unknown function. The retron transcript serves as primer and template to the reaction, and codes for the RT. From Escherichia coli.
   5939..6150    +  promoter       GAL10 promoter (fragment): S. cerevisiae GAL10; inducible promoter, regulated by Gal4
   6222..6612    +  promoter       GAL1 promoter (fragment): S. cerevisiae GAL1; inducible promoter, regulated by Gal4
   6624..6642    +  misc_feature   MCS (fragment): pBluescript multiple cloning site
   6649..10752   +  CDS            cas9: CAS9_STRP1 - Also known as csn1 From Streptococcus pyogenes serotype M1.
  10847..11036   +  terminator     CYC1 terminator: S. cerevisiae CYC1; transcription terminator for CYC1
  11066..11101   -  CDS            rop (fragment): Rop protein, which maintains plasmids at low copy number; rop
  11169..11672   -  misc_feature   CEN/ARS: S. cerevisiae CEN6 centromere fused to an autonomously replicating sequence
  11709..11813   +  promoter       AmpR promoter: bla
  11814..12674   +  CDS            AmpR: β-lactamase; bla; confers resistance to ampicillin, carbenicillin, and related antibiotics
  12845..13433   +  rep_origin     ori: high-copy-number ColE1/pMB1/pBR322/pUC origin of replication
  13616..13708   +  CDS            lacI (fragment): lac repressor; lacI; The lac repressor binds to the lac operator to inhibit transcription in E. coli. This inhibition can be relieved by adding lactose or isopropyl-β-D-thiogalactopyranoside (IPTG).
  13721..13742   +  protein_bind   CAP binding site: CAP binding activates transcription in the presence of cAMP. E. coli catabolite activator protein
  13757..11      +  promoter       lac promoter (across the origin): promoter for the E. coli lac operon
