[The description below was written by a language model from this plasmid's Addgene catalogue record and pLannotate feature annotations shown in this document.]
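Description:
pCas9-EcRT-Z3-Hyg is a 13.8 kb yeast–E. coli shuttle plasmid for CRISPR work in Saccharomyces cerevisiae, built to express Streptococcus pyogenes Cas9 and the Ec86 retron reverse transcriptase under β-estradiol control. In yeast it is maintained at low copy through a CEN6/ARS element and selected with the hphMX6 hygromycin resistance cassette. In E. coli it replicates from a high-copy ColE1/pUC-type origin under ampicillin selection (AmpR). Remnants of a pBluescript/pRS-style backbone are also annotated, including an f1 origin, T3 and T7 promoters, and lac promoter and lacZα fragments.

The plasmid derives from pCas9-EcRT-GAL-Hyg, in which a divergent GAL1-GAL10 promoter drove the two enzymes. According to the depositor, that promoter was replaced by Gibson assembly with the synthetic Z3 promoter, and a Z3EV transcription factor cassette was inserted at a separate restriction site. The feature table fits this layout. The Ec86 RT coding sequence and cas9 (followed by a CYC1 terminator) point away from a shared central region that is annotated only as GAL10 and GAL1 promoter fragments, which probably reflects the GAL-derived scaffold of the Z3 promoter rather than an intact galactose-responsive element. Z3EV appears as adjacent reverse-strand hits to an EGR1-type zinc-finger domain, the human estrogen receptor ligand-binding region and the VP16 activation domain. On estradiol binding, this fusion protein activates promoters carrying its zinc-finger binding sites. The promoter driving Z3EV is not annotated.

The design allows Cas9 and RT induction without changing carbon source. It is intended for retron-mediated genome editing, in which the RT generates single-stranded donor DNA in vivo. No guide RNA or retron donor cassette is annotated here, so these are presumably supplied separately.
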