Addgene plasmid #232095: pCas9-EcRT-Z3-Hyg
Purpose: Yeast CEN plasmid for estradiol-inducible expression of spCas9 and Ec86 reverse transcriptase.
Depositing lab: Jeffrey Lewis. Depositing organization: University of Arkansas. Publication: Improved vectors for retron-mediated CRISPR-Cas9 genome editing in Saccharomyces cerevisiae. Stuecker TN, Hood SE, Molina Pineda J, Lenaduwe S, Winter J, Sadhu MJ, Lewis JA. G3 (Bethesda). 2025 Aug 4:jkaf175. doi: 10.1093/g3journal/jkaf175. PubMed 40758833.
Backbone
  Vector backbone: pCas9-EcRT-GAL-Hyg
  Vector type: Yeast Expression, CRISPR
  Selectable markers: Hygromycin
Growth in bacteria
  Bacterial resistance: Ampicillin, 100 μg/mL
  Growth temperature: 37°C
  Growth strain: DH5alpha
  Copy number: High Copy
Gene/Insert
  Gene/Insert name: Z3 promoter and Z3EV transcription factor
  Species: Synthetic
  Promoter: Z3
  Cloning method: Gibson Cloning
Resource information
  A portion of this plasmid was derived from a plasmid made by: David Botstein, pRS416-yZ3EV-Z3pr (Addgene Plasmid #69099)
Terms and licenses: Academic/Nonprofit Terms; Industry Terms: Not Available to Industry
Depositor comments: The GAL1-GAL10 promoter driving expression of SpCas9 and Ec86 RT in pCas9-EcRT-GAL-Hyg was swapped with an estradiol-inducible Z3 promoter and the Z3EV transcription factor was inserterted into the Mph1103I site. Please visit https://doi.org/10.1101/2024.08.06.606807 for bioRxiv preprint.
How to cite: pCas9-EcRT-Z3-Hyg was a gift from Jeffrey Lewis (Addgene plasmid # 232095 ; http://n2t.net/addgene:232095 ; RRID:Addgene_232095)
